Addgene plasmid #13311: pGEX-Nedd4-C / 2523 JM15
Depositing lab: Allan Weissman. Depositing organization: National Cancer Institute (NCI). Publication: Subcellular localization and ubiquitin-conjugating enzyme (E2) interactions of mammalian HECT family ubiquitin protein ligases. Hatakeyama S, Jensen JP, Weissman AM. J Biol Chem. 1997 Jun 13. 272(24):15085-92. 10.1074/jbc.272.24.15085 PubMed 9182527.
Backbone
  Vector backbone: pGEX-KG
  Backbone size w/o insert (bp): 5000
  Vector type: Bacterial Expression
Growth in bacteria
  Bacterial resistance: Ampicillin, 100 μg/mL
  Growth temperature: 37°C
  Growth strain: DH5alpha
  Copy number: High Copy
Gene/Insert
  Gene/Insert name: Nedd4
  Species: M. musculus (mouse)
  Insert size (bp): 1604
  Mutation: aa 1-422 deleted
  GenBank ID: U96635
  Entrez Gene: Nedd4 (a.k.a. E430025J12Rik, EG639396, Gm7265, KIAA0093, Nedd4-1, Nedd4a)
  Tag / fusion protein: GST (N terminal on backbone)
  Cloning method: Restriction Enzyme; 5′ cloning site HindIII (not destroyed); 3′ cloning site HindIII (not destroyed)
  Sequencing primers: 5′ pGEX 5
Terms and licenses: Academic/Nonprofit Terms; Industry Terms: Not Available to Industry
How to cite: pGEX-Nedd4-C / 2523 JM15 was a gift from Allan Weissman (Addgene plasmid # 13311 ; http://n2t.net/addgene:13311 ; RRID:Addgene_13311)
