[The description below was written by a language model from this plasmid's Addgene catalogue record.]
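Description:
pGEX-Nedd4-C (also listed as 2523 JM15) is a bacterial expression plasmid built on the pGEX-KG backbone, which is about 5 kb without insert. It produces a carboxy-terminal fragment of mouse Nedd4 as a glutathione S-transferase fusion. The plasmid is maintained at high copy in E. coli under ampicillin selection. The record does not name the promoter or origin of replication and includes no feature table. pGEX-series vectors generally drive GST fusions from an IPTG-inducible tac promoter, but this is general knowledge about the family rather than something recorded for this construct.

The insert is roughly 1.6 kb of Mus musculus Nedd4 with amino acids 1–422 deleted, placed into a HindIII site that is retained at both ends. Because the same enzyme flanks both sides, the cloning was non-directional. GST is supplied by the backbone and sits at the N terminus of the fusion, allowing the recombinant protein to be captured on glutathione resin. Nedd4 is a HECT-family E3 ubiquitin ligase whose catalytic HECT domain lies at the C terminus, so a fragment lacking the amino-terminal portion would be expected to retain that region, although the record does not define domain boundaries.

The associated study concerns the subcellular localization of mammalian HECT ligases and their interactions with ubiquitin-conjugating enzymes (E2s). This suggests use as a source of purified GST-tagged Nedd4 C-terminal protein for in vitro binding or ubiquitination assays with E2s. The record does not describe specific applications.
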