>Addgene plasmid #13311 | pGEX-Nedd4-C / 2523 JM15 | addgene partial sequence | sequence record 19665 | 13311 with pGEX5'
AATCGGATCTGGTTCCGCGTGGATCCCCGGGAATTTCCGGTGGTGGTGGTGGAATTCTAGACTCCATGGG
TCGACTCGAGCTCAAGCTTCGCCGCGCAAACATTCTGGAGGATTCTTACCGGAGGATTATGGGTGTGAAG
AGAGCTGACTTGCTCAAGGCCAGACTCTGGATTGAGTTTGATGGTGAAAAGGGCCTTGACTATGGAGGGG
TTGCCAGAGAGTGGTTCTTCCTCATCTCGAAGGAAATGTTCAACCCTTACTACGGCCTGTTTGAATATTC
TGCTACGGATAATTACACCCTACAGATAAATCCTAACTCGGGCTTGTGTAATGAAGATCACCTCTCATAC
TTCAAGTTCATTGGCCGTGTGGCTGGGATGGCAGTTTATCATGGCAAGCTGTTGGATGGGTTTTTCATCC
GTCCGTTTTACAAGATGATGCTTCAGAAACTGATAACACTGCACGACATGGAGTCCGTGGATAGTGAATA
TTACAGTTCTCTGCGATGGATTCTTGAAAATGACCCGACGGAGCTGGACCTGAGATTTATCATAGATGAA
GAACTTTTTGGACAGACACATCAGCACGAACTGAAAACCGGAAGATCAGAGATTGTTGTCACCAATAAGA
ACAAAAAGGAGTATATCTACCTTGTAATACAATGGCGATTTGTGAACCGTATCCAGAAGCAAATGGCAGC
TTTTAAAGAAGGATTTTTTGAACTGATACCACAGGATCTCATCAAGATATTTGATGAAAATGAGCT
